Addgene plasmid #118223: 3xHA-BioID_pAS28
Purpose: expresses 3xHA-tagged BioID in C. elegans intestine
Depositing lab: Jessica Feldman. Depositing organization: Stanford University. Publication: Efficient proximity labeling in living cells and organisms with TurboID. Branon TC, Bosch JA, Sanchez AD, Udeshi ND, Svinkina T, Carr SA, Feldman JL, Perrimon N, Ting AY. Nat Biotechnol. 2018 Aug 20. pii: nbt.4201. doi: 10.1038/nbt.4201. PubMed 30125270.
Backbone
  Vector backbone: Bluescript
  Backbone size w/o insert (bp): 6954
  Total vector size (bp): 8151
  Modifications to backbone: The backbone contains a gut promoter and unc-54 UTR for worm intestine expression of BioID.
  Vector type: Worm Expression
Growth in bacteria
  Bacterial resistance: Ampicillin, 100 μg/mL
  Growth temperature: 37°C
  Growth strain: DH5alpha
  Copy number: High Copy
Gene/Insert
  Gene/Insert name: BioID (BirA mutant)
  Species: C. elegans (nematode)
  Insert size (bp): 1110
  Mutation: R118G
  Promoter: ges-1p
  Tag / fusion protein: 3x HA tag (N terminal on insert)
  Cloning method: Restriction Enzyme; 5′ cloning site FseI (unknown if destroyed); 3′ cloning site XmaI (unknown if destroyed)
  Sequencing primers: 5′ aagaacgtgatcgcagctctac; 3′ cacaatttcattgttagaggtgactt
Terms and licenses: Academic/Nonprofit Terms; Industry Terms: Not Available to Industry
How to cite: 3xHA-BioID_pAS28 was a gift from Jessica Feldman (Addgene plasmid # 118223 ; http://n2t.net/addgene:118223 ; RRID:Addgene_118223)
