[The description below was written by a language model from this plasmid's Addgene catalogue record and pLannotate feature annotations shown in this document.]
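Description:
3xHA-BioID_pAS28 is a C. elegans expression plasmid of about 8.15 kb, built on a Bluescript backbone and designed to produce the proximity-labeling enzyme BioID in the worm intestine. It is maintained in E. coli as a high-copy plasmid through a ColE1/pUC-type origin and is selected with ampicillin via the β-lactamase gene. The usual pBluescript remnants are present: an f1 phage origin, the lac promoter/operator region with a lacZα fragment, and T3 and T7 promoters flanking what remains of the multiple cloning site. None of these contributes to expression in the worm.

The payload is a 1,110 bp coding sequence for BioID, the R118G mutant of the E. coli biotin ligase BirA. This mutant releases reactive biotinyl-AMP prematurely and so biotinylates nearby proteins promiscuously. The catalogue lists the insert species as C. elegans, but the feature table identifies the enzyme as E. coli BirA. A 3xHA epitope tag sits at the N-terminus for detection; the annotation software matched only a short fragment of it directly upstream of birA. Expression is driven by the intestine-specific ges-1 promoter, which is not annotated but presumably lies in the roughly 3 kb unannotated stretch between the upstream cloning site and the tag. The transcript ends in the unc-54 3′ UTR, a widely used permissive worm UTR. The short cdk-4 and aex-5 hits flanking the cassette are probably incidental matches to genomic sequence carried along with these regulatory regions. The insert was cloned between FseI and XmaI sites.

The plasmid serves for transgenic, gut-restricted expression of untargeted BioID. It comes from work comparing BioID with the faster TurboID ligase in living organisms.
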