Features (pLannotate 1.2.2; 17 found; start..end, strand, type, name):
     21..125     +  promoter       AmpR promoter: bla
    126..986     +  CDS            AmpR: β-lactamase; bla; confers resistance to ampicillin, carbenicillin, and related antibiotics
   1157..1745    +  rep_origin     ori: high-copy-number ColE1/pMB1/pBR322/pUC origin of replication
   1928..2020    +  CDS            lacI (fragment): lac repressor; lacI; The lac repressor binds to the lac operator to inhibit transcription in E. coli. This inhibition can be relieved by adding lactose or isopropyl-β-D-thiogalactopyranoside (IPTG).
   2033..2054    +  protein_bind   CAP binding site: CAP binding activates transcription in the presence of cAMP. E. coli catabolite activator protein
   2069..2099    +  promoter       lac promoter: promoter for the E. coli lac operon
   2107..2123    +  protein_bind   lac operator: The lac repressor binds to the lac operator to inhibit transcription in E. coli. This inhibition can be relieved by adding lactose or isopropyl-β-D-thiogalactopyranoside (IPTG). lac repressor encoded by lacI
   2168..2186    +  promoter       T3 promoter: promoter for bacteriophage T3 RNA polymerase
   2199..2234    +  misc_feature   MCS (fragment): pBluescript multiple cloning site
   5365..5463    +  CDS            cdk-4 (fragment): CDK4_CAEEL - Experimental evidence at protein level: Swiss-Prot protein existence level 1. Serine/threonine-protein kinase which, in association with cyclin D-like protein cyd-1, is required for the progression through the G1 phase of the cell cycle during postembryonic development by phosphorylating and inhibiting lin-35 and fzr-1 (PubMed:10518501, PubMed:11684669, PubMed:25562820). In complex with cyd-1, involved in sex determination during gonadogenesis by regulating the asymmetric division of the somatic gonadal precursor cell (SGP) (PubMed:16198291). From Caenorhabditis elegans.
   5636..5662    +  CDS            3xHA (fragment): three tandem HA epitope tags
   5663..6772    +  CDS            birA: BIRA_ECOLI - Also known as bioR, dhbB. Experimental evidence at protein level: Swiss-Prot protein existence level 1. Acts both as a biotin--[acetyl-CoA-carboxylase] ligase and a biotin-operon repressor. In the presence of ATP, BirA activates biotin to form the BirA-biotinyl-5'-adenylate (BirA-bio-5'-AMP or holoBirA) complex. HoloBirA can either transfer the biotinyl moiety to the biotin carboxyl carrier protein (BCCP) subunit of acetyl-CoA carboxylase, or bind to the biotin operator site and inhibit transcription of the operon. From Escherichia coli (strain K12).
   7260..7412    +  CDS            aex-5 (fragment): AEX5_CAEEL - Also known as kpc-3 From Caenorhabditis elegans.
   7472..7492    +  misc_feature   MCS (fragment): pBluescript multiple cloning site
   7501..7519    -  promoter       T7 promoter: promoter for bacteriophage T7 RNA polymerase
   7527..7682    +  CDS            lacZα (fragment): LacZα fragment of β-galactosidase; lacZ fragment
   7687..8115    +  rep_origin     f1 ori (sequence partly withheld): f1 bacteriophage origin of replication; arrow indicates direction of (+) strand synthesis
>Addgene plasmid #118223 | 3xHA-BioID_pAS28 | addgene full sequence | sequence record 232883 | Addgene NGS Result
GCACTTTTCGGGGAAATGTGCGCGGAACCCCTATTTGTTTATTTTTCTAAATACATTCAAATATGTATCC
GCTCATGAGACAATAACCCTGATAAATGCTTCAATAATATTGAAAAAGGAAGAGTATGAGTATTCAACAT
TTCCGTGTCGCCCTTATTCCCTTTTTTGCGGCATTTTGCCTTCCTGTTTTTGCTCACCCAGAAACGCTGG
TGAAAGTAAAAGATGCTGAAGATCAGTTGGGTGCACGAGTGGGTTACATCGAACTGGATCTCAACAGCGG
TAAGATCCTTGAGAGTTTTCGCCCCGAAGAACGTTTTCCAATGATGAGCACTTTTAAAGTTCTGCTATGT
GGCGCGGTATTATCCCGTATTGACGCCGGGCAAGAGCAACTCGGTCGCCGCATACACTATTCTCAGAATG
ACTTGGTTGAGTACTCACCAGTCACAGAAAAGCATCTTACGGATGGCATGACAGTAAGAGAATTATGCAG
TGCTGCCATAACCATGAGTGATAACACTGCGGCCAACTTACTTCTGACAACGATCGGAGGACCGAAGGAG
CTAACCGCTTTTTTGCACAACATGGGGGATCATGTAACTCGCCTTGATCGTTGGGAACCGGAGCTGAATG
AAGCCATACCAAACGACGAGCGTGACACCACGATGCCTGTAGCAATGGCAACAACGTTGCGCAAACTATT
AACTGGCGAACTACTTACTCTAGCTTCCCGGCAACAATTAATAGACTGGATGGAGGCGGATAAAGTTGCA
GGACCACTTCTGCGCTCGGCCCTTCCGGCTGGCTGGTTTATTGCTGATAAATCTGGAGCCGGTGAGCGTG
GGTCTCGCGGTATCATTGCAGCACTGGGGCCAGATGGTAAGCCCTCCCGTATCGTAGTTATCTACACGAC
GGGGAGTCAGGCAACTATGGATGAACGAAATAGACAGATCGCTGAGATAGGTGCCTCACTGATTAAGCAT
TGGTAACTGTCAGACCAAGTTTACTCATATATACTTTAGATTGATTTAAAACTTCATTTTTAATTTAAAA
GGATCTAGGTGAAGATCCTTTTTGATAATCTCATGACCAAAATCCCTTAACGTGAGTTTTCGTTCCACTG
AGCGTCAGACCCCGTAGAAAAGATCAAAGGATCTTCTTGAGATCCTTTTTTTCTGCGCGTAATCTGCTGC
TTGCAAACAAAAAAACCACCGCTACCAGCGGTGGTTTGTTTGCCGGATCAAGAGCTACCAACTCTTTTTC
CGAAGGTAACTGGCTTCAGCAGAGCGCAGATACCAAATACTGTTCTTCTAGTGTAGCCGTAGTTAGGCCA
CCACTTCAAGAACTCTGTAGCACCGCCTACATACCTCGCTCTGCTAATCCTGTTACCAGTGGCTGCTGCC
AGTGGCGATAAGTCGTGTCTTACCGGGTTGGACTCAAGACGATAGTTACCGGATAAGGCGCAGCGGTCGG
GCTGAACGGGGGGTTCGTGCACACAGCCCAGCTTGGAGCGAACGACCTACACCGAACTGAGATACCTACA
GCGTGAGCTATGAGAAAGCGCCACGCTTCCCGAAGGGAGAAAGGCGGACAGGTATCCGGTAAGCGGCAGG
GTCGGAACAGGAGAGCGCACGAGGGAGCTTCCAGGGGGAAACGCCTGGTATCTTTATAGTCCTGTCGGGT
TTCGCCACCTCTGACTTGAGCGTCGATTTTTGTGATGCTCGTCAGGGGGGCGGAGCCTATGGAAAAACGC
CAGCAACGCGGCCTTTTTACGGTTCCTGGCCTTTTGCTGGCCTTTTGCTCACATGTTCTTTCCTGCGTTA
TCCCCTGATTCTGTGGATAACCGTATTACCGCCTTTGAGTGAGCTGATACCGCTCGCCGCAGCCGAACGA
CCGAGCGCAGCGAGTCAGTGAGCGAGGAAGCGGAAGAGCGCCCAATACGCAAACCGCCTCTCCCCGCGCG
TTGGCCGATTCATTAATGCAGCTGGCACGACAGGTTTCCCGACTGGAAAGCGGGCAGTGAGCGCAACGCA
ATTAATGTGAGTTAGCTCACTCATTAGGCACCCCAGGCTTTACACTTTATGCTTCCGGCTCGTATGTTGT
GTGGAATTGTGAGCGGATAACAATTTCACACAGGAAACAGCTATGACCATGATTACGCCAAGCGCGCAAT
TAACCCTCACTAAAGGGAACAAAAGCTGGAGCTCCACCGCGGTGGCGGCCGCTCTAGAACTAGTACCTAC
TGGCGCGCCCTAAGCTTAATGAAGTTTATTTCAGATCAGTAATTCGAAATGTTTCTACTGGAATCCGCCA
AATTGTCGACAACTCTTTTAAGAAAACGACTAAAATGAACTTGAGTGTTAGCGGCGTCTTCACCAATACC
TTTAGTGACGATGTCGAAGTTGACTATAACTGGGACAATATCATCGAATATTCTTACAAATCTTCGGAAA
CGGAGTATAAGAAAAGAGAGGACGATGGAGACCATACGGAAATAGCTGTTAGAGAGCTCGGAATTCAGCT
CAACAATCCGAATCATCAGCTGGAGTACCTGGAATTCTGGATAAAACCTTTACGATATTTTACCGAAGAA
GAAAGGACCGAACGATGGAATTGTCTGGAAAAATTCTTCAAGAAGGTTGAGAACTCGAAGGTTGCTAAAA
TCTCGTTCGTTGGATTCAGGGGATATAAAATTGCAACGATTTTGCAATCTTTCTCACCAGGAACCCTGAC
ACGACTTTATGTCAATGTTGCTGATTCGGATATCTCTCAAATCATCGACGCGGAGCATTGGATTTATCTA
AAAAAGATCAGAGTGCTTTCGCCTTCTCCGGTTTCCATTCCGATTGATGCTATTCTTCACATGACACACT
TCGACGTTTCTGTGATCCACCTTTCCACTGATGATGTCGCAAAGATCAAAAATGTGAGTGAACAATAAAA
AGTTGAAAAAACATTATTTTAAAATAATTACTGGTCGTTCTCGAATCCGCAAGTTTCACAATGGGGATGA
TCCGTACCAACATCACGGACCCAATGGAAACTGCAAAAATCTTCGGAACGCACATTCATCGTGATGATGT
GGATGTTTTGGGTGACATGGATATTAACAAGGACGATGGTCCAGAAGTTCATTTGGATGACGATTGGCAT
GAGGAGGAGCTCGTGGGGGCTGTGGGGGCGGAGGAGGAGGAGGACGAGGAGGACGAGGAAGAGGAGGACG
AGGACGAGGAAGAGGGGATGGCTGATGTCCCGGAAGTCAATGAGGCCGTGCACAGAGTCAACATTAAACT
CGGCGACGCTGACATCACCGTTGTGGTGTCTCCGACATACTTGAAGATTGCAAAGAATACTCGTGAAAAT
TGAACTTTAATTCCTTTCTCTTTTTTTTTGACTCAAAAAATAAATAGTATTTCAAAGGAATCGCATTTCA
AACTGATACTTAAGTTTTTCAATAGGTTTTTTTTTTCAGTTTTGATTTTTTTTTGTGCTTAAAGAGAAGA
CTGTTAGCCACTCAGCCACTTCAGCCATATCGAAACAGTCATATTGGCTCTCTTTCAGATCACTTAAAAC
TCCGAACTATGATGACGAAAAAATGTTTTCTTGAATTTTCATTTTATTGTGAAATTGAAAACTCTGCATA
GCCCGCAGTCACTTGAAAGCACATTTAAGATGGAATCAAATGGTAAGAAAGCTCGTGTAATCAGGAGATT
TTATCCGGGGTATGCCGAGGAATATATGGTGCACTCGCATTAGCTGGCATTTTTTGTAATTATCGGATTT
CTACCTTTTTCTTAATCTAGTTTGTTATCATTGTCCATCATTTACAACCAAAAATTTGCGTCATTTACAA
CCAAAAATTGATCTGACAATTATCATAATTCGGTTTTTATTTTCAGAAGAAACGCTCCGATGTGATCCTA
TAGTGAATATACTTTTCCATCCTCTCTGAAATAAACAATTATGAAGAATGCATCAATTTGCATTCGAAAT
AACTGCCGTATTTTGTCTATTGGTATGGCTGCAGTACCATTTTTCTTCGCGTCTTTGCGCAGCCTTCGGG
CGCTACCAATAAGGCTAAGCCGGGGTAAGTTATTTCAGAATTCTAATCAACTAATCTAAGTCTCATACAT
CATTGTCAAGTGACGCATTTTTTTAATTTCTATGTTAACTCGACTTTAATATTCTTTTCTGGTTTCACCA
GAAAAATGCTGGACTGAAAAATTGAATTTCCCGCGATTTGGGAAAAACCGCAGTTTAAGCTTTTGGCATG
AATACAGTGAACACAGGAACAAAAAATTGACTTGTTATTTTGAGTTTATATTAAATGTTAATTTTGCATC
TCATATTTTCACAAAACTTGTTTGCTTGAAAAATGTGCAAATAACAAGTGAACATACATCAAGGTTTATG
CAGATCAGCACTGATGCAACTGATAGCAAAACTGATAAGGGTCAAAATTTCAGTGGCCAGCACAAACACA
TACACATTCGTAGTTCGTTTTGTGTTTCGTGTATTTAGCATTTATTTTTCAATTCCGGCAATTTGCCGAT
TTGCCGGAAATTTTGATTTTTGGCAAATTGCCAGTTTGCCGTTTGCCGAACATCAATTTGCCGAAATTTT
TTAGAGGGATCTTTATAAGACGGAAACACTTAAAATTGTGCTTTTTTGGAATTTTTTTCAATGTTTCAAT
AGAATTAGCTTACATTTAAAATTAGATGTAGGAACGTTTATAGGACGCTTACAATTTTGCCGATTAAAAT
CGAAGTTCTGAACTTTTCAAAAAATGTGCAAAATTTTTTTTGACAAATTTGACAAATCGGCCGGTTTGTC
GATTGTCCGGAATTTTTCAGTTTCGGCGATTTACCGGTTTGCCGGAAAACATCGTTTGCCACCCACACAC
ACATAAAGAGACGAAACAACACACCATCTTCAAAAAATTTGTGAATCTTCATTTCCACGTGGTTTGCAGG
GTTTCCCATCCACCCCACTCTATCTCTCCAAGTTGAATTTTGGCAAAATTGACCACACACCGATCAAAAA
CTATTGTGTGTGTGTGTATTTGTGTCTTCAATAATTCCTGTCTGTGTCTCGCACTATCTATTGACTACAA
GAACGTGATCGCAGCTCTACGAAACCTTTACTTTATTTTAGAAATATTTTTTCATGCTATTAGCAAAAAA
AAAGTTTTTTTTTGTCTAAGTACACTTAAAATTTTCCAAAATTTTTAAGATTTTTCAAAATGTGCGATCA
AAGATCTGACAAAATGCCAAAATTTTGAAGAGGAAATTTAGTCGGCTTCCAAAATTATAAGTGGCAGAAA
TTGAGCAATTGTCACTTTTTGACAGTAAATAGAAAATTTTTTGAAAAATTTTGAAACGCTTTATTTTGTT
ACTTGGTCATTTTGGCACCATAGGAGTAGTTTTTAACATTTTCCCCACTGGCGCTACTTCATTTTAAACT
TTTCCAAAGATTTTAATTTTTAATTTTAAAAAATTTCATATAATTCGTCTGCGTCTTACAGTTTCAGGCT
TCAAAAATCTATTACATATCTTATCTTTGAATTCAGGGCCGGCCAAAAATGTACCCATACGACGTCCCAG
ACTACGCCTACCCATATGATGTCCCGGATTACGCTTACCCATACGATGTTCCAGATTACGCTAAGGATAA
CACCGTCCCACTTAAGCTTATCGCCCTTCTTGCTAACGGAGAATTCCACTCTGGAGAGCAACTTGGAGAG
ACTCTTGGAATGTCCCGTGCTGCTATCAACAAGCATATCCAAACTCTTCGTGATTGGGGAGTTGATGTTT
TCACTGTTCCAGGTAAGTTTAAACATATATATACTAACTAACCCTGATTATTTAAATTTTCAGGAAAGGG
ATACTCTCTTCCAGAGCCAATCCAGCTTCTTAACGCTAAGCAAATCCTTGGACAACTTGATGGAGGATCC
GTCGCTGTCCTTCCAGTTATCGATTCCACCAACCAATACCTTCTTGATCGTATCGGAGAGCTTAAGTCTG
GAGACGCTTGCATCGCTGAATACCAGCAGGCTGGTAGAGGTAAGTTTAAACAGTTCGGTACTAACTAACC
ATACATATTTAAATTTTCAGGAGGACGTGGCCGTAAATGGTTTAGTCCTTTCGGCGCCAACCTCTACCTT
AGTATGTTTTGGCGTCTGGAGCAGGGACCTGCGGCGATAGGCTTGTCTCTCGTGATCGGTATTGTTATGG
CCGAGGTCCTGCGAAAGCTGGGAGCTGATAAGGTTCGTGTTAAGTGGCCAAACGATCTTTACCTTCAAGA
CCGTAAGCTTGCTGGAATCCTTGTCGAGCTTACCGGAAAGACCGGAGACGCTGCTCAAATCGTTATCGGA
GCTGGAATCAACATGGCTATGCGTCGTGTTGAGGTAAGTTTAAACATGATTTTACTAACTAACTAATCTG
ATTTAAATTTTCAGGAGTCTGTTGTTAACCAAGGATGGATCACTCTTCAAGAGGCTGGAATCAACCTTGA
TCGTAACACCCTTGCTGCCATGCTTATCCGTGAGCTTCGTGCTGCCCTTGAACTTTTCGAGCAAGAGGGA
CTTGCTCCATACCTTTCTCGTTGGGAGAAGCTTGATAACTTCATCAACCGCCCAGTTAAGCTTATCATCG
GAGATAAGGAAATCTTCGGAATCTCTCGCGGAATCGATAAGCAAGGAGCTCTTCTTCTTGAGCAAGATGG
AATCATTAAACCATGGATGGGAGGAGAAATTTCCCTTCGTTCCGCCGAGAAGTAACCCGGGCATCTCGCG
CCCGTGCCTCTGACTTCTAAGTCCAATTACTCTTCAACATCCCTACATGCTCTTTCTCCCTGTGCTCCCA
CCCCCTATTTTTGTTATTATCAAAAAACTTCTCTTAATTTCTTTGTTTTTTAGCTTCTTTTAAGTCACCT
CTAACAATGAAATTGTGTAGATTCAAAAATAGAATTAATTCGTAATAAAAAGTCGAAAAAAATTGTGCTC
CCTCCCCCCATTAATAATAATTCTATCCCAAAATCTACACAATGTTCTGTGTACACTTCTTATGTTTTTT
ACTTCTGATAAATTTTTTTGAAACATCATAGAAAAAACCGCACACAAAATACCTTATCATATGTTACGTT
TCAGTTTATGACCGCAATTTTTATTTCTTCGCACGTCTGGGCCTCTCATGACGTCAAATCATGCTCATCG
TGAAAAAGTTTTGGAGTATTTTTGGAATTTTTCAATCAAGTGAAAGTTTATGAAATTAATTTTCCTGCTT
TTGCTTTTTGGGGTTTCCCCTATTGTTTGTCAAGATTTCGAGGACGGCGTTTTTCTTGCTAAAATCACAA
GTATTGATGAGCACGATGCAAGAAAGATCGGAAGAAGGTTTGGGTTTGAGGCTCAGTGGAAGGTGAGTAG
AAGTTGATAATTTGAAAGTGGAGTAGTGTCTATGGGGTTTTTGCCTTAAATCTCGAGGGGGGGCCCGGTA
CCCAATTCGCCCTATAGTGAGTCGTATTACGCGCGCTCACTGGCCGTCGTTTTACAACGTCGTGACTGGG
AAAACCCTGGCGTTACCCAACTTAATCGCCTTGCAGCACATCCCCCTTTCGCCAGCTGGCGTAATAGCGA
AGAGGCCCGCACCGATCGCCCTTCCCAACAGTTGCGCAGCCTGAATGGCGAATGGG
[124 nt withheld, positions 7687-7810]
C
[91 nt withheld, positions 7812-7902]
A
[49 nt withheld, positions 7904-7952]
CCTTTGACGTTGGAGTCCACGTTCTTT
[37 nt withheld, positions 7980-8016]
ACCCTATCTCGGTCTATTCTTTTGATTTATAAGGGATTTTGCCGATTTCGGCCTATTGGTTAAAAAATGA
GCTGATTTAACAAAAATTTAACGCGAATTTTAACAAAATATTAACGCTTACAATTTAGGTG
